>Addgene plasmid #180425 | pCMV_msfGFP-SEPT7 Gmut2 | addgene full sequence | sequence record 358041 | Addgene NGS Result
TAGTTATTAATAGTAATCAATTACGGGGTCATTAGTTCATAGCCCATATATGGAGTTCCGCGTTACATAA
CTTACGGTAAATGGCCCGCCTGGCTGACCGCCCAACGACCCCCGCCCATTGACGTCAATAATGACGTATG
TTCCCATAGTAACGCCAATAGGGACTTTCCATTGACGTCAATGGGTGGAGTATTTACGGTAAACTGCCCA
CTTGGCAGTACATCAAGTGTATCATATGCCAAGTACGCCCCCTATTGACGTCAATGACGGTAAATGGCCC
GCCTGGCATTATGCCCAGTACATGACCTTATGGGACTTTCCTACTTGGCAGTACATCTACGTATTAGTCA
TCGCTATTACCATGGTGATGCGGTTTTGGCAGTACATCAATGGGCGTGGATAGCGGTTTGACTCACGGGG
ATTTCCAAGTCTCCACCCCATTGACGTCAATGGGAGTTTGTTTTGGCACCAAAATCAACGGGACTTTCCA
AAATGTCGTAACAACTCCGCCCCATTGACGCAAATGGGCGGTAGGCGTGTACGGTGGGAGGTCTATATAA
GCAGAGCTGGTTTAGTGAACCGTCAGATCCGCTAGCATGGTGTCCAAGGGCGAGGAGCTGTTCACCGGCG
TGGTGCCCATCCTGGTGGAGCTGGATGGCGACGTGAACGGCCACAAGTTCAGCGTGCGCGGCGAGGGCGA
GGGCGACGCCACCAACGGCAAGCTGACCCTGAAGTTCATCTGCACCACCGGCAAGCTGCCCGTGCCCTGG
CCCACCCTGGTGACCACCCTGACCTACGGCGTGCAGTGCTTCAGCCGCTACCCCGATCACATGAAGCAGC
ACGATTTCTTCAAGAGCGCCATGCCCGAGGGCTACGTGCAGGAGCGCACCATCAGCTTCAAGGATGACGG
CACCTACAAGACCCGCGCCGAGGTGAAGTTCGAGGGCGATACCCTGGTGAACCGCATCGAGCTGAAGGGC
ATCGATTTCAAGGAGGATGGCAACATCCTGGGCCACAAGCTGGAGTACAACTTCAACAGCCACAACGTGT
ACATCACCGCCGATAAGCAGAAGAACGGCATCAAGGCCAACTTCAAGATCCGCCACAATGTGGAGGATGG
CTCCGTGCAGCTGGCCGATCACTACCAGCAGAACACCCCCATCGGCGACGGCCCAGTGCTGCTGCCCGAT
AACCACTACCTGAGCACCCAGAGCAAGCTGTCCAAGGACCCCAACGAGAAGCGCGATCACATGGTGCTGC
TGGAGTTCGTGACCGCCGCCGGCATCACCCTGGGCATGGATGAGCTGTACAAGTCGGTCAGTGCGAGATC
CGCTGCTGCTGAGGAGAGGAGCGTCAACAGCAGCACCATGGTAGCTCAACAGAAGAACCTTGAAGGCTAT
GTGGGATTTGCCAATCTCCCAAATCAAGTATACAGAAAATCGGTGAAGAGAGGTTTTGAATTCACGCTTA
TGGTAGTGGGTGAATCTGGATTGGGAAAGTCGACATTAATCAACTCATTATTCCTCACAGATTTGTATTC
TCCAGAGTATCCAGGTCCTTCTCATAGAATTAAAAAGACTGTACAGGTGGAACAATCCAAAGTTTTAATC
AAAGAAGGTGGTGTTCAGTTGCTGCTCACAATAGTTGATACCCCAGGATTTGGAGATGCAGTGGATAATA
GTAATTGCTGGCAGCCTGTTATCGACTACATTGATAGTAAATTTGAGGACTACCTAAATGCAGAATCACG
AGTGAACAGACGTCAGATGCCTGATAACAGGGTGCAGTGTTGTTTATACTTCATTGCTCCTTCAGGACAT
GGACTTAAACCATTGGATATTGAGTTTATGAAGCGTTTGCATGAAAAAGTGAATATCATCCCACTTATTG
CCAAAGCAGACACACTCACACCAGAGGAATGCCAACAGTTTAAAAAACAGATAATGAAAGAAATCCAAGA
ACATAAAATTAAAATATACGAATTTCCAGAAACAGATGATGAAGAAGAAAATAAACTTGTTAAAAAGATA
AAGGACCGTTTACCTCTTGCTGTGGTAGGTAGTAATACTATCATTGAAGTTAATGGCAAAAGGGTCAGAG
GAAGGCAGTATCCTTGGGGTGTTGCTGAAGTTGAAAATGGTGAAGATTGTGATTTTACAATCCTAAGAAA
TATGTTGATAAGAACACACATGCAGGACTTGAAAGATGTTACTAATAATGTCCACTATGAGAACTACAGA
AGCAGAAAACTTGCAGCTGTGACTTATAATGGAGTTGATAACAACAAGAATAAAGGGCAGCTGACTAAGA
GCCCTCTGGCACAAATGGAAGAAGAAAGAAGGGAGCATGTAGCTAAAATGAAGAAGATGGAGATGGAGAT
GGAGCAGGTGTTTGAGATGAAGGTCAAAGAAAAAGTTCAAAAACTGAAGGACTCTGAAGCTGAGCTCCAG
CGGCGCCATGAGCAAATGAAAAAGAATTTGGAAGCACAGCACAAAGAATTGGAGGAAAAACGTCGTCAGT
TCGAGGATGAGAAAGCAAACTGGGAAGCTCAACAACGTATTTTAGAACAACAGAACTCTTCAAGAACCTT
GGAAAAGAACAAGAAGAAAGGGAAGATCTTTTAAGGATCCACCGGATCTAGATAACTGATCATAATCAGC
CATACCACATTTGTAGAGGTTTTACTTGCTTTAAAAAACCTCCCACACCTCCCCCTGAACCTGAAACATA
AAATGAATGCAATTGTTGTTGTTAACTTGTTTATTGCAGCTTATAATGGTTACAAATAAAGCAATAGCAT
CACAAATTTCACAAATAAAGCATTTTTTTCACTGCATTCTAGTTGTGGTTTGTCCAAACTCATCAATGTA
TCTTAACGCGTAAATTGTAAGCGTTAATATTTTGTTAAAATTCGCGTTAAATTTTTGTTAAATCAGCTCA
TTTTTTAACCAATAGGCCGAAATCGGCAAAATCCCTTATAAATCAAAAGAATAGACCGAGATAGGGT
[37 nt withheld, positions 3008-3044]
AAAGAACGTGGACTCCAACGTCAAAGG
[49 nt withheld, positions 3072-3120]
T
[91 nt withheld, positions 3122-3212]
G
[124 nt withheld, positions 3214-3337]
CAGGTGGCACTTTTCGGGGAAATGTGCGCGGAACCCCTATTTGTTTATTTTTCTAAATACATTCAAATAT
GTATCCGCTCATGAGACAATAACCCTGATAAATGCTTCAATAATATTGAAAAAGGAAGAGTCCTGAGGCG
GAAAGAACCAGCTGTGGAATGTGTGTCAGTTAGGGTGTGGAAAGTCCCCAGGCTCCCCAGCAGGCAGAAG
TATGCAAAGCATGCATCTCAATTAGTCAGCAACCAGGTGTGGAAAGTCCCCAGGCTCCCCAGCAGGCAGA
AGTATGCAAAGCATGCATCTCAATTAGTCAGCAACCATAGTCCCGCCCCTAACTCCGCCCATCCCGCCCC
TAACTCCGCCCAGTTCCGCCCATTCTCCGCCCCATGGCTGACTAATTTTTTTTATTTATGCAGAGGCCGA
GGCCGCCTCGGCCTCTGAGCTATTCCAGAAGTAGTGAGGAGGCTTTTTTGGAGGCCTAGGCTTTTGCAAA
GATCGATCAAGAGACAGGATGAGGATCGTTTCGCATGATTGAACAAGATGGATTGCACGCAGGTTCTCCG
GCCGCTTGGGTGGAGAGGCTATTCGGCTATGACTGGGCACAACAGACAATCGGCTGCTCTGATGCCGCCG
TGTTCCGGCTGTCAGCGCAGGGGCGCCCGGTTCTTTTTGTCAAGACCGACCTGTCCGGTGCCCTGAATGA
ACTGCAAGACGAGGCAGCGCGGCTATCGTGGCTGGCCACGACGGGCGTTCCTTGCGCAGCTGTGCTCGAC
GTTGTCACTGAAGCGGGAAGGGACTGGCTGCTATTGGGCGAAGTGCCGGGGCAGGATCTCCTGTCATCTC
ACCTTGCTCCTGCCGAGAAAGTATCCATCATGGCTGATGCAATGCGGCGGCTGCATACGCTTGATCCGGC
TACCTGCCCATTCGACCACCAAGCGAAACATCGCATCGAGCGAGCACGTACTCGGATGGAAGCCGGTCTT
GTCGATCAGGATGATCTGGACGAAGAGCATCAGGGGCTCGCGCCAGCCGAACTGTTCGCCAGGCTCAAGG
CGAGCATGCCCGACGGCGAGGATCTCGTCGTGACCCATGGCGATGCCTGCTTGCCGAATATCATGGTGGA
AAATGGCCGCTTTTCTGGATTCATCGACTGTGGCCGGCTGGGTGTGGCGGACCGCTATCAGGACATAGCG
TTGGCTACCCGTGATATTGCTGAAGAGCTTGGCGGCGAATGGGCTGACCGCTTCCTCGTGCTTTACGGTA
TCGCCGCTCCCGATTCGCAGCGCATCGCCTTCTATCGCCTTCTTGACGAGTTCTTCTGAGCGGGACTCTG
GGGTTCGAAATGACCGACCAAGCGACGCCCAACCTGCCATCACGAGATTTCGATTCCACCGCCGCCTTCT
ATGAAAGGTTGGGCTTCGGAATCGTTTTCCGGGACGCCGGCTGGATGATCCTCCAGCGCGGGGATCTCAT
GCTGGAGTTCTTCGCCCACCCTAGGGGGAGGCTAACTGAAACACGGAAGGAGACAATACCGGAAGGAACC
CGCGCTATGACGGCAATAAAAAGACAGAATAAAACGCACGGTGTTGGGTCGTTTGTTCATAAACGCGGGG
TTCGGTCCCAGGGCTGGCACTCTGTCGATACCCCACCGAGACCCCATTGGGGCCAATACGCCCGCGTTTC
TTCCTTTTCCCCACCCCACCCCCCAAGTTCGGGTGAAGGCCCAGGGCTCGCAGCCAACGTCGGGGCGGCA
GGCCCTGCCATAGCCTCAGGTTACTCATATATACTTTAGATTGATTTAAAACTTCATTTTTAATTTAAAA
GGATCTAGGTGAAGATCCTTTTTGATAATCTCATGACCAAAATCCCTTAACGTGAGTTTTCGTTCCACTG
AGCGTCAGACCCCGTAGAAAAGATCAAAGGATCTTCTTGAGATCCTTTTTTTCTGCGCGTAATCTGCTGC
TTGCAAACAAAAAAACCACCGCTACCAGCGGTGGTTTGTTTGCCGGATCAAGAGCTACCAACTCTTTTTC
CGAAGGTAACTGGCTTCAGCAGAGCGCAGATACCAAATACTGTTCTTCTAGTGTAGCCGTAGTTAGGCCA
CCACTTCAAGAACTCTGTAGCACCGCCTACATACCTCGCTCTGCTAATCCTGTTACCAGTGGCTGCTGCC
AGTGGCGATAAGTCGTGTCTTACCGGGTTGGACTCAAGACGATAGTTACCGGATAAGGCGCAGCGGTCGG
GCTGAACGGGGGGTTCGTGCACACAGCCCAGCTTGGAGCGAACGACCTACACCGAACTGAGATACCTACA
GCGTGAGCTATGAGAAAGCGCCACGCTTCCCGAAGGGAGAAAGGCGGACAGGTATCCGGTAAGCGGCAGG
GTCGGAACAGGAGAGCGCACGAGGGAGCTTCCAGGGGGAAACGCCTGGTATCTTTATAGTCCTGTCGGGT
TTCGCCACCTCTGACTTGAGCGTCGATTTTTGTGATGCTCGTCAGGGGGGCGGAGCCTATGGAAAAACGC
CAGCAACGCGGCCTTTTTACGGTTCCTGGCCTTTTGCTGGCCTTTTGCTCACATGTTCTTTCCTGCGTTA
TCCCCTGATTCTGTGGATAACCGTATTACCGCCATGCAT
Features (pLannotate 1.2.2; 14 found; start..end, strand, type, name):
     61..364     +  enhancer       CMV enhancer: human cytomegalovirus immediate early enhancer
    365..568     +  promoter       CMV promoter: human cytomegalovirus (CMV) immediate early promoter
    597..1313    +  CDS            moxGFP: moxGFP is a basic (constitutively fluorescent) green fluorescent protein published in 2015, derived from Aequorea victoria. It is reported to be a rapidly-maturing monomer.
   1314..2621    +  CDS            SEPTIN7: SEPT7_HUMAN - Also known as CDC10, SEPT7. Experimental evidence at protein level: Swiss-Prot protein existence level 1. Filament-forming cytoskeletal GTPase. Required for normal organization of the actin cytoskeleton. Required for normal progress through mitosis. Involved in cytokinesis. Required for normal association of CENPE with the kinetochore. Plays a role in ciliogenesis and collective cell movements. Forms a filamentous structure with SEPTIN12, SEPTIN6, SEPTIN2 and probably SEPTIN4 at the sperm annulus which is required for the structural integrity and motility of the sperm tail during
   2647..2731    +  CDS            large T antigen (fragment): large T antigen from SV40 (simian virus 40)
   2754..2875    +  polyA_signal   SV40 poly(A) signal: SV40 polyadenylation signal
   2909..3337    -  rep_origin     f1 ori (sequence partly withheld): f1 bacteriophage origin of replication; arrow indicates direction of (+) strand synthesis
   3364..3468    +  promoter       AmpR promoter: bla
   3470..3827    +  promoter       SV40 promoter: SV40 enhancer and early promoter
   3862..4656    +  CDS            NeoR/KanR: aminoglycoside phosphotransferase from Tn5; aph(3')-II (or nptII); confers resistance to neomycin, kanamycin, and G418 (Geneticin®)
   4677..4829    +  CDS            ble (fragment): BLE_KLEPN - Experimental evidence at protein level: Swiss-Prot protein existence level 1. Binding protein with a strong affinity to the bleomycin family of antibiotics. Binds to CL990; an antimitotic-antibiotic compound. From Klebsiella pneumoniae.
   4888..4935    +  polyA_signal   HSV TK poly(A) signal: herpes simplex virus thymidine kinase polyadenylation signal (Cole and Stacy, 1985)
   5026..5042    -  polyA_signal   bGH poly(A) signal (fragment): bovine growth hormone polyadenylation signal
   5264..5852    +  rep_origin     ori: high-copy-number ColE1/pMB1/pBR322/pUC origin of replication
