[The description below was written by a language model from this plasmid's Addgene catalogue record and pLannotate feature annotations shown in this document.]
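Description:
pCMV_msfGFP-SEPT7 Gmut2 is a 5,966 bp mammalian expression plasmid built on a Clontech pCMV-type backbone. It drives constitutive production of a mutant human septin 7 fused at its N terminus to monomeric superfolder GFP. It is maintained in bacteria at high copy through a ColE1/pUC-type origin and selected with kanamycin. The resistance gene is the Tn5 aminoglycoside phosphotransferase (NeoR/KanR). It sits downstream of tandem bacterial (bla-type) and SV40 early promoters and is terminated by the HSV TK polyadenylation signal, so the same cassette can confer G418 resistance in mammalian cells. An f1 origin is also present. The short large T antigen, ble and bGH poly(A) fragments in the annotation appear to be partial matches to backbone sequence rather than functional parts.

The expression unit consists of the human CMV immediate-early enhancer and promoter, followed by the GFP coding sequence joined directly to the SEPTIN7 open reading frame, with an SV40 poly(A) signal downstream. The automated annotation labels the fluorescent protein as moxGFP, a closely related Aequorea-derived variant, whereas the catalogue record identifies it as msfGFP. The insert carries the H279D substitution, designated "Gmut2". The name suggests a mutation affecting the septin G (GTP-binding domain) interface, although the record does not explain its effect. SEPT7 is a filament-forming cytoskeletal GTPase that assembles with other septins into hetero-oligomers. According to the associated publication's title, the construct comes from work on octamer-based septin filament organisation and actin–membrane anchoring in cells. It is suited to live or fixed fluorescence imaging of the mutant's localisation and assembly behaviour in transfected mammalian cells.
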