Addgene plasmid #180425: pCMV_msfGFP-SEPT7 Gmut2
Purpose: mammalian expression of human SEPT7 Gmut2 fused to monomeric superfolder GFP
Depositing lab: Manos Mavrakis. Depositing organization: CNRS UMR 7249, Institut Fresnel. Publication: Human septins organize as octamer-based filaments and mediate actin-membrane anchoring in cells. Martins CS, Taveneau C, Castro-Linares G, Baibakov M, Buzhinsky N, Eroles M, Milanovic V, Omi S, Pedelacq JD, Iv F, Bouillard L, Llewellyn A, Gomes M, Belhabib M, Kuzmic M, Verdier-Pinard P, Lee S, Badache A, Kumar S, Chandre C, Brasselet S, Rico F, Rossier O, Koenderink GH, Wenger J, Cabantous S, Mavrakis M. J Cell Biol. 2023 Mar 6;222(3):e202203016. doi: 10.1083/jcb.202203016. Epub 2022 Dec 23. PubMed 36562751.
Backbone
  Vector backbone: pCMV
  Backbone manufacturer: Clontech
  Vector type: Mammalian Expression
Growth in bacteria
  Bacterial resistance: Kanamycin, 50 μg/mL
  Growth temperature: 37°C
  Growth strain: DH5alpha
  Copy number: High Copy
Gene/Insert
  Gene/Insert name: SEPTIN7 (alt name: Sept7)
  Species: H. sapiens (human)
  Mutation: SEPT7 H279D
  Entrez Gene: SEPTIN7 (a.k.a. CDC10, CDC3, NBLA02942, SEPT7, SEPT7A)
  Promoter: CMV
  Tag / fusion protein: msfGFP (N terminal on insert)
  Cloning method: Gibson Cloning
Terms and licenses: Academic/Nonprofit Terms; Industry Terms: Not Available to Industry
Depositor comments: Please visit https://doi.org/10.1101/2022.02.23.481653 for bioRxiv preprint.
How to cite: pCMV_msfGFP-SEPT7 Gmut2 was a gift from Manos Mavrakis (Addgene plasmid # 180425 ; http://n2t.net/addgene:180425 ; RRID:Addgene_180425)
